>Addgene plasmid #214147 | pAAV-hIBA1a-GFP-miR124T | addgene full sequence | sequence record 421847 | Addgene NGS Result
ACTGAGGCCGGGCGACCAAAGGTCGCCCGACGCCCGGGCTTTGCCCGGGCGGCCTCAGTGAGCGAGCGAG
CGCGCAGCTGCCTGCAGGGGCGCCTGATGCGGTATTTTCTCCTTACGCATCTGTGCGGTATTTCACACCG
CATA
[95 nt withheld, positions 145-239]
T
[46 nt withheld, positions 241-286]
C
[141 nt withheld, positions 288-428]
CCTTTGACGTTGGAGTCCACGTTCTTT
[37 nt withheld, positions 456-492]
ACTCTATCTCGGGCTATTCTTTTGATTTATAAGGGATTTTGCCGATTTCGGTCTATTGGTTAAAAAATGA
GCTGATTTAACAAAAATTTAACGCGAATTTTAACAAAATATTAACGTTTACAATTTTATGGTGCACTCTC
AGTACAATCTGCTCTGATGCCGCATAGTTAAGCCAGCCCCGACACCCGCCAACACCCGCTGACGCGCCCT
GACGGGCTTGTCTGCTCCCGGCATCCGCTTACAGACAAGCTGTGACCGTCTCCGGGAGCTGCATGTGTCA
GAGGTTTTCACCGTCATCACCGAAACGCGCGAGACGAAAGGGCCTCGTGATACGCCTATTTTTATAGGTT
AATGTCATGATAATAATGGTTTCTTAGACGTCAGGTGGCACTTTTCGGGGAAATGTGCGCGGAACCCCTA
TTTGTTTATTTTTCTAAATACATTCAAATATGTATCCGCTCATGAGACAATAACCCTGATAAATGCTTCA
ATAATATTGAAAAAGGAAGAGTATGAGTATTCAACATTTCCGTGTCGCCCTTATTCCCTTTTTTGCGGCA
TTTTGCCTTCCTGTTTTTGCTCACCCAGAAACGCTGGTGAAAGTAAAAGATGCTGAAGATCAGTTGGGTG
CACGAGTGGGTTACATCGAACTGGATCTCAACAGCGGTAAGATCCTTGAGAGTTTTCGCCCCGAAGAACG
TTTTCCAATGATGAGCACTTTTAAAGTTCTGCTATGTGGCGCGGTATTATCCCGTATTGACGCCGGGCAA
GAGCAACTCGGTCGCCGCATACACTATTCTCAGAATGACTTGGTTGAGTACTCACCAGTCACAGAAAAGC
ATCTTACGGATGGCATGACAGTAAGAGAATTATGCAGTGCTGCCATAACCATGAGTGATAACACTGCGGC
CAACTTACTTCTGACAACGATCGGAGGACCGAAGGAGCTAACCGCTTTTTTGCACAACATGGGGGATCAT
GTAACTCGCCTTGATCGTTGGGAACCGGAGCTGAATGAAGCCATACCAAACGACGAGCGTGACACCACGA
TGCCTGTAGCAATGGCAACAACGTTGCGCAAACTATTAACTGGCGAACTACTTACTCTAGCTTCCCGGCA
ACAATTAATAGACTGGATGGAGGCGGATAAAGTTGCAGGACCACTTCTGCGCTCGGCCCTTCCGGCTGGC
TGGTTTATTGCTGATAAATCTGGAGCCGGTGAGCGTGGGTCTCGCGGTATCATTGCAGCACTGGGGCCAG
ATGGTAAGCCCTCCCGTATCGTAGTTATCTACACGACGGGGAGTCAGGCAACTATGGATGAACGAAATAG
ACAGATCGCTGAGATAGGTGCCTCACTGATTAAGCATTGGTAACTGTCAGACCAAGTTTACTCATATATA
CTTTAGATTGATTTAAAACTTCATTTTTAATTTAAAAGGATCTAGGTGAAGATCCTTTTTGATAATCTCA
TGACCAAAATCCCTTAACGTGAGTTTTCGTTCCACTGAGCGTCAGACCCCGTAGAAAAGATCAAAGGATC
TTCTTGAGATCCTTTTTTTCTGCGCGTAATCTGCTGCTTGCAAACAAAAAAACCACCGCTACCAGCGGTG
GTTTGTTTGCCGGATCAAGAGCTACCAACTCTTTTTCCGAAGGTAACTGGCTTCAGCAGAGCGCAGATAC
CAAATACTGTTCTTCTAGTGTAGCCGTAGTTAGGCCACCACTTCAAGAACTCTGTAGCACCGCCTACATA
CCTCGCTCTGCTAATCCTGTTACCAGTGGCTGCTGCCAGTGGCGATAAGTCGTGTCTTACCGGGTTGGAC
TCAAGACGATAGTTACCGGATAAGGCGCAGCGGTCGGGCTGAACGGGGGGTTCGTGCACACAGCCCAGCT
TGGAGCGAACGACCTACACCGAACTGAGATACCTACAGCGTGAGCTATGAGAAAGCGCCACGCTTCCCGA
AGGGAGAAAGGCGGACAGGTATCCGGTAAGCGGCAGGGTCGGAACAGGAGAGCGCACGAGGGAGCTTCCA
GGGGGAAACGCCTGGTATCTTTATAGTCCTGTCGGGTTTCGCCACCTCTGACTTGAGCGTCGATTTTTGT
GATGCTCGTCAGGGGGGCGGAGCCTATGGAAAAACGCCAGCAACGCGGCCTTTTTACGGTTCCTGGCCTT
TTGCTGGCCTTTTGCTCACATGTCCTGCAGGCAGCTGCGCGCTCGCTCGCTCACTGAGGCCGCCCGGGCG
TCGGGCGACCTTTGGTCGCCCGGCCTCAGTGAGCGAGCGAGCGCGCAGAGAGGGAGTGGCCAACTCCATC
ACTAGGGGTTCCTGCGGCCGCACGCGAATTCAGCCAGCCCTTCCTTGTCTTCCTATCCACAGCTGCCTGC
CCAGACTCATGAAACCTGACAAAATGCAAGGTCTTATCATTACCTGAACCTTGGACCTGTTCAAAAATAC
TAGTTCCTGAGAATAAATATCCCTGGTGTCTTCCTGCCCTTCCTGCACACCTCCAGTGGCTTATCAAAAT
ATTTGTTTCATGCGCACACTGGGCTCTCATTTAAGAGGAATTTGGGAGAATGTTATTTTCTAATCTGCAT
TTCACACCAGGCTCCCCCTCCTTCCTGGGGTGCTAGTGTCAGCAGAACCTGATGGGGAAGTGAGGTCTGG
GAGGCAGAGGAGGAAGGAATGAGGGGAAAGGGGAAGTTTGGGAGGAAGGCTTCTGAGAAGACTGGTGGGA
GAGAAGGAGAGCCTGCAGACAGAGGCCTCCAGCTTGGTCTGTCTCCCCACCTCTACCAGCATCTGCTGAG
CTACCGGTCGCCACCATGGTGAGCAAGGGCGAGGAGCTGTTCACCGGGGTGGTGCCCATCCTGGTCGAGC
TGGACGGCGACGTAAACGGCCACAAGTTCAGCGTGTCCGGCGAGGGCGAGGGCGATGCCACCTACGGCAA
GCTGACCCTGAAGTTCATCTGCACCACCGGCAAGCTGCCCGTGCCCTGGCCCACCCTCGTGACCACCCTG
ACCTACGGCGTGCAGTGCTTCAGCCGCTACCCCGACCACATGAAGCAGCACGACTTCTTCAAGTCCGCCA
TGCCCGAAGGCTACGTCCAGGAGCGCACCATCTTCTTCAAGGACGACGGCAACTACAAGACCCGCGCCGA
GGTGAAGTTCGAGGGCGACACCCTGGTGAACCGCATCGAGCTGAAGGGCATCGACTTCAAGGAGGACGGC
AACATCCTGGGGCACAAGCTGGAGTACAACTACAACAGCCACAACGTCTATATCATGGCCGACAAGCAGA
AGAACGGCATCAAGGTGAACTTCAAGATCCGCCACAACATCGAGGACGGCAGCGTGCAGCTCGCCGACCA
CTACCAGCAGAACACCCCCATCGGCGACGGCCCCGTGCTGCTGCCCGACAACCACTACCTGAGCACCCAG
TCCGCCCTGAGCAAAGACCCCAACGAGAAGCGCGATCACATGGTCCTGCTGGAGTTCGTGACCGCCGCCG
GGATCACTCTCGGCATGGACGAGCTGTACAAGTCCGGACTCAGATCCTACTAGTAGGATCTCGAGGGATC
AAGCTTGTCGACTGGCATTCACCGCGTGCCTTACAGTTGGCATTCACCGCGTGCCTTACTCGACTGGCAT
TCACCGCGTGCCTTACATTGGCATTCACCGCGTGCCTTAATCGATAATCAACCTCTGGATTACAAAATTT
GTGAAAGATTGACTGGTATTCTTAACTATGTTGCTCCTTTTACGCTATGTGGATACGCTGCTTTAATGCC
TTTGTATCATGCTATTGCTTCCCGTATGGCTTTCATTTTCTCCTCCTTGTATAAATCCTGGTTGCTGTCT
CTTTATGAGGAGTTGTGGCCCGTTGTCAGGCAACGTGGCGTGGTGTGCACTGTGTTTGCTGACGCAACCC
CCACTGGTTGGGGCATTGCCACCACCTGTCAGCTCCTTTCCGGGACTTTCGCTTTCCCCCTCCCTATTGC
CACGGCGGAACTCATCGCCGCCTGCCTTGCCCGCTGCTGGACAGGGGCTCGGCTGTTGGGCACTGACAAT
TCCGTGGTGTTGTCGGGGAAGCTGACGTCCTTTCCATGGCTGCTCGCCTGTGTTGCCACCTGGATTCTGC
GCGGGACGTCCTTCTGCTACGTCCCTTCGGCCCTCAATCCAGCGGACCTTCCTTCCCGCGGCCTGCTGCC
GGCTCTGCGGCCTCTTCCGCGTCTTCGCCTTCGCCCTCAGACGAGTCGGATCTCCCTTTGGGCCGCCTCC
CCGCATCGATACCGAGCGCTGCTCGATCGAGAGATCTACGGGTGGCATCCCTGTGACCCCTCCCCAGTGC
CTCTCCTGGCCCTGGAAGTTGCCACTCCAGTGCCCACCAGCCTTGTCCTAATAAAATTAAGTTGCATCAT
TTTGTCTGACTAGGTGTCCTTCTATAATATTATGGGGTGGAGGGGGGTGGTATGGAGCAAGGGGCAAGTT
GGGAAGACAACCTGTAGGGCCTGCGGGGTCTATTGGGAACCAAGCTGGAGTGCAGTGGCACAATCTTGGC
TCACTGCAATCTCCGCCTCCTGGGTTCAAGCGATTCTCCTGCCTCAGCCTCCCGAGTTGTTGGGATTCCA
GGCATGCATGACCAGGCTCAGCTAATTTTTGTTTTTTTGGTAGAGACGGGGTTTCACCATATTGGCCAGG
CTGGTCTCCAACTCCTAATCTCAGGTGATCTACCCACCTTGGCCTCCCAAATTGCTGGGATTACAGGCGT
GAACCACTGCTCCCTTCCCTGTCCTTCTGATTTTGTAGGTAACCACGTGCGGACCGAGCGGCCGCAGGAA
CCCCTAGTGATGGAGTTGGCCACTCCCTCTCTGCGCGCTCGCTCGCTC
Features (pLannotate 1.2.2; 13 found; start..end, strand, type, name):
     93..144     -  misc_feature   bom (fragment): basis of mobility region from pBR322
    163..618     +  rep_origin     f1 ori (sequence partly withheld): f1 bacteriophage origin of replication; arrow indicates direction of (+) strand synthesis
    619..668     -  misc_feature   bom (fragment): basis of mobility region from pBR322
    770..805     -  CDS            rop (fragment): Rop protein, which maintains plasmids at low copy number; rop
    900..1004    +  promoter       AmpR promoter: bla
   1005..1865    +  CDS            AmpR: β-lactamase; bla; confers resistance to ampicillin, carbenicillin, and related antibiotics
   2036..2624    +  rep_origin     ori: high-copy-number ColE1/pMB1/pBR322/pUC origin of replication
   2697..2724    +  repeat_region  AAV2 ITR (fragment): inverted terminal repeat of adeno-associated virus serotype 2 inverted
   2753..2780    +  repeat_region  AAV2 ITR (fragment): inverted terminal repeat of adeno-associated virus serotype 2 inverted
   3308..4024    +  CDS            EGFP: EGFP is a basic (constitutively fluorescent) green fluorescent protein published in 1996, derived from Aequorea victoria. It is reported to be a rapidly-maturing weak dimer with moderate acid sensitivity.
   4178..4766    +  misc_feature   WPRE: woodchuck hepatitis virus posttranscriptional regulatory element
   4802..5278    +  polyA_signal   hGH poly(A) signal: human growth hormone polyadenylation signal
   5318..88      +  repeat_region  AAV2 ITR (across the origin): inverted terminal repeat of adeno-associated virus serotype 2 inverted
