[The description below was written by a language model from this plasmid's Addgene catalogue record and pLannotate feature annotations shown in this document.]
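Description:
pAAV-hIBA1a-GFP-miR124T is an adeno-associated virus transfer plasmid of about 5.4 kb, derived from an AAV-hGFAP-GFP backbone and designed to confine GFP expression to microglia. It is propagated in bacteria through a high-copy ColE1/pUC-type origin with ampicillin selection from the bla gene and its promoter. An f1 phage origin and small remnants of pBR322 bom and rop sequences are also present in the backbone. The record lists a recombination-deficient growth strain, which is common for ITR-containing plasmids because the repeats are prone to rearrangement.

The packaged cassette is flanked by AAV2 inverted terminal repeats. One is annotated intact across the plasmid origin, while the other is detected only as short fragments, which may reflect annotation or sequencing limits in this structured region. Between them lie an EGFP coding sequence, a WPRE that boosts transcript stability and expression, and the human growth hormone polyadenylation signal. The feature table does not annotate a promoter or any microRNA sites. The name, however, points to a human IBA1 promoter variant, which would fit the roughly 500 bp unannotated stretch upstream of EGFP. It also points to miR-124 target sequences, plausibly in the unannotated gap between EGFP and the WPRE. In such a design the promoter favours transcription in microglia, and the miR-124 target sites trigger degradation of the transcript in cells rich in that microRNA, typically neurons, reducing off-target signal.

The construct is used to produce recombinant AAV for fluorescent labelling of resident microglia, and the record notes its availability as an AAV5 viral preparation.
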