Addgene plasmid #214147: pAAV-hIBA1a-GFP-miR124T
Purpose: AAV vector to restrict GFP expression in microglia.
Depositing lab: Chun-Li Zhang. Publication: Simple and highly specific targeting of resident microglia with adeno-associated virus. Serrano C, Cananzi S, Shen T, Wang LL, Zhang CL. iScience. 2024 Aug 12;27(9):110706. doi: 10.1016/j.isci.2024.110706. eCollection 2024 Sep 20. PubMed 39297168.
Backbone
  Vector backbone: AAV-hGFAP-GFP
  Vector type: AAV
Growth in bacteria
  Bacterial resistance: Ampicillin, 100 μg/mL
  Growth temperature: 30°C
  Growth strain: NEB Stable
  Copy number: High Copy
Gene/Insert
  Gene/Insert name: GFP
Terms and licenses: Academic/Nonprofit Terms; Industry Terms: Not Available to Industry
Depositor comments: Please visit https://doi.org/10.1101/2023.12.12.571321 for bioRxiv preprint.
How to cite: pAAV-hIBA1a-GFP-miR124T was a gift from Chun-Li Zhang (Addgene plasmid # 214147 ; http://n2t.net/addgene:214147 ; RRID:Addgene_214147) For viral preps, please replace (Addgene plasmid # 214147) in the above sentence with: (Addgene viral prep # 214147-AAV5)
